>Addgene plasmid #160283 | pLEX307-MERS-CoV-3CL-C148A | addgene full sequence | sequence record 313893 | Addgene NGS Result
CTCGAGGCCTGCAGGTGCAAAGATGGATAAAGTTTTAAACAGAGAGGAATCTTTGCAGCTAATGGACCTT
CTAGGTCTTGAAAGGAGTGGGAATTGGCTCCGGTGCCCGTCAGTGGGCAGAGCGCACATCGCCCACAGTC
CCCGAGAAGTTGGGGGGAGGGGTCGGCAATTGAACCGGTGCCTAGAGAAGGTGGCGCGGGGTAAACTGGG
AAAGTGATGTCGTGTACTGGCTCCGCCTTTTTCCCGAGGGTGGGGGAGAACCGTATATAAGTGCAGTAGT
CGCCGTGAACGTTCTTTTTCGCAACGGGTTTGCCGCCAGAACACAGGTAAGTGCCGTGTGTGGTTCCCGC
GGGCCTGGCCTCTTTACGGGTTATGGCCCTTGCGTGCCTTGAATTACTTCCACCTGGCTGCAGTACGTGA
TTCTTGATCCCGAGCTTCGGGTTGGAAGTGGGTGGGAGAGTTCGAGGCCTTGCGCTTAAGGAGCCCCTTC
GCCTCGTGCTTGAGTTGAGGCCTGGCCTGGGCGCTGGGGCCGCCGCGTGCGAATCTGGTGGCACCTTCGC
GCCTGTCTCGCTGCTTTCGATAAGTCTCTAGCCATTTAAAATTTTTGATGACCTGCTGCGACGCTTTTTT
TCTGGCAAGATAGTCTTGTAAATGCGGGCCAAGATCTGCACACTGGTATTTCGGTTTTTGGGGCCGCGGG
CGGCGACGGGGCCCGTGCGTCCCAGCGCACATGTTCGGCGAGGCGGGGCCTGCGAGCGCGGCCACCGAGA
ATCGGACGGGGGTAGTCTCAAGCTGGCCGGCCTGCTCTGGTGCCTGGCCTCGCGCCGCCGTGTATCGCCC
CGCCCTGGGCGGCAAGGCTGGCCCGGTCGGCACCAGTTGCGTGAGCGGAAAGATGGCCGCTTCCCGGCCC
TGCTGCAGGGAGCTCAAAATGGAGGACGCGGCGCTCGGGAGAGCGGGCGGGTGAGTCACCCACACAAAGG
AAAAGGGCCTTTCCGTCCTCAGCCGTCGCTTCATGTGACTCCACGGAGTACCGGGCGCCGTCCAGGCACC
TCGATTAGTTCTCGAGCTTTTGGAGTACGTCGTCTTTAGGTTGGGGGGAGGGGTTTTATGCGATGGAGTT
TCCCCACACTGAGTGGGTGGAGACTGAAGTTAGGCCAGCTTGGCACTTGATGTAATTCTCCTTGGAATTT
GCCCTTTTTGAGTTTGGATCTTGGTTCATTCTCAAGCCTCAGACAGTGGTTCAAAGTTTTTTTCTTCCAT
TTCAGGTGTCGTGAGGCTAGCATCGATTGATCAACAAGTTTGTACAAAAAAGCAGGCTACAAAATGAGCG
GTTTGGTGAAAATGTCACATCCCAGTGGAGATGTTGAGGCTTGTATGGTTCAGGTTACCTGCGGTAGCAT
GACTCTTAATGGTCTTTGGCTTGACAACACAGTCTGGTGCCCACGACACGTAATGTGCCCGGCTGACCAG
TTGTCTGATCCTAATTATGATGCCTTGTTGATTTCTATGACTAATCATAGTTTCAGTGTGCAAAAACACA
TTGGCGCTCCAGCAAACTTGCGTGTTGTTGGTCATGCCATGCAAGGCACTCTTTTGAAGTTGACTGTCGA
TGTTGCTAACCCTAGCACTCCAGCCTACACTTTTACAACAGTGAAACCTGGCGCAGCATTTAGTGTGTTA
GCATGCTATAATGGTCGTCCGACTGGTACATTCACTGTTGTAATGCGCCCTAACTACACAATTAAGGGTT
CCTTTCTGTGTGGTTCTGCCGGTAGTGTTGGTTACACCAAGGAGGGTAGTGTGATCAATTTCTGTTACAT
GCATCAAATGGAACTTGCTAATGGTACACATACCGGTTCAGCATTTGATGGTACTATGTATGGTGCCTTT
ATGGATAAACAAGTGCACCAAGTTCAGTTAACAGACAAATACTGCAGTGTTAATGTAGTAGCTTGGCTTT
ACGCAGCAATACTTAATGGTTGCGCTTGGTTTGTAAAACCTAATCGCACTAGTGTTGTTTCTTTTAATGA
ATGGGCTCTTGCCAACCAATTCACTGAATTTGTTGGCACTCAATCCGTTGACATGTTAGCTGTCAAAACA
GGCGTTGCTATTGAACAGCTGCTTTATGCGATCCAACAACTGTATACTGGGTTCCAGGGAAAGCAAATCC
TTGGCAGTACCATGTTGGAAGATGAATTCACACCTGAGGATGTTAATATGCAGATTATGGGTGTGGTTAT
GCAGTAAAACCCAGCTTTCTTGTACAAAGTGGTTGATATCGGTAAGCCTATCCCTAACCCTCTCCTCGGT
CTCGATTCTACGTAGTAATGAACTAGTACCGGTTAAGTCGACAATCAACGCGTTAAGTCGACAATCAACC
TCTGGATTACAAAATTTGTGAAAGATTGACTGGTATTCTTAACTATGTTGCTCCTTTTACGCTATGTGGA
TACGCTGCTTTAATGCCTTTGTATCATGCTATTGCTTCCCGTATGGCTTTCATTTTCTCCTCCTTGTATA
AATCCTGGTTGCTGTCTCTTTATGAGGAGTTGTGGCCCGTTGTCAGGCAACGTGGCGTGGTGTGCACTGT
GTTTGCTGACGCAACCCCCACTGGTTGGGGCATTGCCACCACCTGTCAGCTCCTTTCCGGGACTTTCGCT
TTCCCCCTCCCTATTGCCACGGCGGAACTCATCGCCGCCTGCCTTGCCCGCTGCTGGACAGGGGCTCGGC
TGTTGGGCACTGACAATTCCGTGGTGTTGTCGGGGAAATCATCGTCCTTTCCTTGGCTGCTCGCCTGTGT
TGCCACCTGGATTCTGCGCGGGACGTCCTTCTGCTACGTCCCTTCGGCCCTCAATCCAGCGGACCTTCCT
TCCCGCGGCCTGCTGCCGGCTCTGCGGCCTCTTCCGCGTCTTCGCCTTCGCCCTCAGACGAGTCGGATCT
CCCTTTGGGCCGCCTCCCCGCGTCGACTTTAAGACCAATGACTTACAAGGCAGCTGTAGATCTTAGCCAC
TTTTTAAAAGAAAAGGGGGGACTGGAAGGGCTAATTCACTCCCAACGAAGACAAGATCTGCTTTTTGCTT
GTACTGGGTCTCTCTGGTTAGACCAGATCTGAGCCTGGGAGCTCTCTGGCTAACTAGGGAACCCACTGCT
TAAGCCTCAATAAAGCTTGCCTTGAGTGCTTCAAGTAGTGTGTGCCCGTCTGTTGTGTGACTCTGGTAAC
TAGAGATCCCTCAGACCCTTTTAGTCAGTGTGGAAAATCTCTAGCAGTACGTATAGTAGTTCATGTCATC
TTATTATTCAGTATTTATAACTTGCAAAGAAATGAATATCAGAGAGTGAGAGGAACTTGTTTATTGCAGC
TTATAATGGTTACAAATAAAGCAATAGCATCACAAATTTCACAAATAAAGCATTTTTTTCACTGCATTCT
AGTTGTGGTTTGTCCAAACTCATCAATGTATCTTATCATGTCTGGCTCTAGCTATCCCGCCCCTAACTCC
GCCCATCCCGCCCCTAACTCCGCCCAGTTCCGCCCATTCTCCGCCCCATGGCTGACTAATTTTTTTTATT
TATGCAGAGGCCGAGGCCGCCTCGGCCTCTGAGCTATTCCAGAAGTAGTGAGGAGGCTTTTTTGGAGGCC
TAGGGACGTACCCAATTCGCCCTATAGTGAGTCGTATTACGCGCGCTCACTGGCCGTCGTTTTACAACGT
CGTGACTGGGAAAACCCTGGCGTTACCCAACTTAATCGCCTTGCAGCACATCCCCCTTTCGCCAGCTGGC
GTAATAGCGAAGAGGCCCGCACCGATCGCCCTTCCCAACAGTTGCGCAGCCTGAATGGCGAATGGG
[124 nt withheld, positions 3847-3970]
C
[91 nt withheld, positions 3972-4062]
A
[49 nt withheld, positions 4064-4112]
CCTTTGACGTTGGAGTCCACGTTCTTT
[37 nt withheld, positions 4140-4176]
ACCCTATCTCGGTCTATTCTTTTGATTTATAAGGGATTTTGCCGATTTCGGCCTATTGGTTAAAAAATGA
GCTGATTTAACAAAAATTTAACGCGAATTTTAACAAAATATTAACGCTTACAATTTAGGTGGCACTTTTC
GGGGAAATGTGCGCGGAACCCCTATTTGTTTATTTTTCTAAATACATTCAAATATGTATCCGCTCATGAG
ACAATAACCCTGATAAATGCTTCAATAATATTGAAAAAGGAAGAGTATGAGTATTCAACATTTCCGTGTC
GCCCTTATTCCCTTTTTTGCGGCATTTTGCCTTCCTGTTTTTGCTCACCCAGAAACGCTGGTGAAAGTAA
AAGATGCTGAAGATCAGTTGGGTGCACGAGTGGGTTACATCGAACTGGATCTCAACAGCGGTAAGATCCT
TGAGAGTTTTCGCCCCGAAGAACGTTTTCCAATGATGAGCACTTTTAAAGTTCTGCTATGTGGCGCGGTA
TTATCCCGTATTGACGCCGGGCAAGAGCAACTCGGTCGCCGCATACACTATTCTCAGAATGACTTGGTTG
AGTACTCACCAGTCACAGAAAAGCATCTTACGGATGGCATGACAGTAAGAGAATTATGCAGTGCTGCCAT
AACCATGAGTGATAACACTGCGGCCAACTTACTTCTGACAACGATCGGAGGACCGAAGGAGCTAACCGCT
TTTTTGCACAACATGGGGGATCATGTAACTCGCCTTGATCGTTGGGAACCGGAGCTGAATGAAGCCATAC
CAAACGACGAGCGTGACACCACGATGCCTGTAGCAATGGCAACAACGTTGCGCAAACTATTAACTGGCGA
ACTACTTACTCTAGCTTCCCGGCAACAATTAATAGACTGGATGGAGGCGGATAAAGTTGCAGGACCACTT
CTGCGCTCGGCCCTTCCGGCTGGCTGGTTTATTGCTGATAAATCTGGAGCCGGTGAGCGTGGGTCTCGCG
GTATCATTGCAGCACTGGGGCCAGATGGTAAGCCCTCCCGTATCGTAGTTATCTACACGACGGGGAGTCA
GGCAACTATGGATGAACGAAATAGACAGATCGCTGAGATAGGTGCCTCACTGATTAAGCATTGGTAACTG
TCAGACCAAGTTTACTCATATATACTTTAGATTGATTTAAAACTTCATTTTTAATTTAAAAGGATCTAGG
TGAAGATCCTTTTTGATAATCTCATGACCAAAATCCCTTAACGTGAGTTTTCGTTCCACTGAGCGTCAGA
CCCCGTAGAAAAGATCAAAGGATCTTCTTGAGATCCTTTTTTTCTGCGCGTAATCTGCTGCTTGCAAACA
AAAAAACCACCGCTACCAGCGGTGGTTTGTTTGCCGGATCAAGAGCTACCAACTCTTTTTCCGAAGGTAA
CTGGCTTCAGCAGAGCGCAGATACCAAATACTGTTCTTCTAGTGTAGCCGTAGTTAGGCCACCACTTCAA
GAACTCTGTAGCACCGCCTACATACCTCGCTCTGCTAATCCTGTTACCAGTGGCTGCTGCCAGTGGCGAT
AAGTCGTGTCTTACCGGGTTGGACTCAAGACGATAGTTACCGGATAAGGCGCAGCGGTCGGGCTGAACGG
GGGGTTCGTGCACACAGCCCAGCTTGGAGCGAACGACCTACACCGAACTGAGATACCTACAGCGTGAGCT
ATGAGAAAGCGCCACGCTTCCCGAAGGGAGAAAGGCGGACAGGTATCCGGTAAGCGGCAGGGTCGGAACA
GGAGAGCGCACGAGGGAGCTTCCAGGGGGAAACGCCTGGTATCTTTATAGTCCTGTCGGGTTTCGCCACC
TCTGACTTGAGCGTCGATTTTTGTGATGCTCGTCAGGGGGGCGGAGCCTATGGAAAAACGCCAGCAACGC
GGCCTTTTTACGGTTCCTGGCCTTTTGCTGGCCTTTTGCTCACATGTTCTTTCCTGCGTTATCCCCTGAT
TCTGTGGATAACCGTATTACCGCCTTTGAGTGAGCTGATACCGCTCGCCGCAGCCGAACGACCGAGCGCA
GCGAGTCAGTGAGCGAGGAAGCGGAAGAGCGCCCAATACGCAAACCGCCTCTCCCCGCGCGTTGGCCGAT
TCATTAATGCAGCTGGCACGACAGGTTTCCCGACTGGAAAGCGGGCAGTGAGCGCAACGCAATTAATGTG
AGTTAGCTCACTCATTAGGCACCCCAGGCTTTACACTTTATGCTTCCGGCTCGTATGTTGTGTGGAATTG
TGAGCGGATAACAATTTCACACAGGAAACAGCTATGACCATGATTACGCCAAGCGCGCAATTAACCCTCA
CTAAAGGGAACAAAAGCTGGAGCTGCAAGCTTAATGTAGTCTTATGCAATACTCTTGTAGTCTTGCAACA
TGGTAACGATGAGTTAGCAACATGCCTTACAAGGAGAGAAAAAGCACCGTGCATGCCGATTGGTGGAAGT
AAGGTGGTACGATCGTGCCTTATTAGGAAGGCAACAGACGGGTCTGACATGGATTGGACGAACCACTGAA
TTGCCGCATTGCAGAGATATTGTATTTAAGTGCCTAGCTCGATACATAAACGGGTCTCTCTGGTTAGACC
AGATCTGAGCCTGGGAGCTCTCTGGCTAACTAGGGAACCCACTGCTTAAGCCTCAATAAAGCTTGCCTTG
AGTGCTTCAAGTAGTGTGTGCCCGTCTGTTGTGTGACTCTGGTAACTAGAGATCCCTCAGACCCTTTTAG
TCAGTGTGGAAAATCTCTAGCAGTGGCGCCCGAACAGGGACTTGAAAGCGAAAGGGAAACCAGAGGAGCT
CTCTCGACGCAGGACTCGGCTTGCTGAAGCGCGCACGGCAAGAGGCGAGGGGCGGCGACTGGTGAGTACG
CCAAAAATTTTGACTAGCGGAGGCTAGAAGGAGAGAGATGGGTGCGAGAGCGTCAGTATTAAGCGGGGGA
GAATTAGATCGCGATGGGAAAAAATTCGGTTAAGGCCAGGGGGAAAGAAAAAATATAAATTAAAACATAT
AGTATGGGCAAGCAGGGAGCTAGAACGATTCGCAGTTAATCCTGGCCTGTTAGAAACATCAGAAGGCTGT
AGACAAATACTGGGACAGCTACAACCATCCCTTCAGACAGGATCAGAAGAACTTAGATCATTATATAATA
CAGTAGCAACCCTCTATTGTGTGCATCAAAGGATAGAGATAAAAGACACCAAGGAAGCTTTAGACAAGAT
AGAGGAAGAGCAAAACAAAAGTAAGACCACCGCACAGCAAGCGGCCGCTGATCTTCAGACCTGGAGGAGG
AGATATGAGGGACAATTGGAGAAGTGAATTATATAAATATAAAGTAGTAAAAATTGAACCATTAGGAGTA
GCACCCACCAAGGCAAAGAGAAGAGTGGTGCAGAGAGAAAAAAGAGCAGTGGGAATAGGAGCTTTGTTCC
TTGGGTTCTTGGGAGCAGCAGGAAGCACTATGGGCGCAGCGTCAATGACGCTGACGGTACAGGCCAGACA
ATTATTGTCTGGTATAGTGCAGCAGCAGAACAATTTGCTGAGGGCTATTGAGGCGCAACAGCATCTGTTG
CAACTCACAGTCTGGGGCATCAAGCAGCTCCAGGCAAGAATCCTGGCTGTGGAAAGATACCTAAAGGATC
AACAGCTCCTGGGGATTTGGGGTTGCTCTGGAAAACTCATTTGCACCACTGCTGTGCCTTGGAATGCTAG
TTGGAGTAATAAATCTCTGGAACAGATTTGGAATCACACGACCTGGATGGAGTGGGACAGAGAAATTAAC
AATTACACAAGCTTAATACACTCCTTAATTGAAGAATCGCAAAACCAGCAAGAAAAGAATGAACAAGAAT
TATTGGAATTAGATAAATGGGCAAGTTTGTGGAATTGGTTTAACATAACAAATTGGCTGTGGTATATAAA
ATTATTCATAATGATAGTAGGAGGCTTGGTAGGTTTAAGAATAGTTTTTGCTGTACTTTCTATAGTGAAT
AGAGTTAGGCAGGGATATTCACCATTATCGTTTCAGACCCACCTCCCAACCCCGAGGGGACCCATGCATT
GCATCTCAATTAGTCAGCAACCAGGTGTGGAAAGTCCCCAGGCTCCCCAGCAGGCAGAAGTATGCAAAGC
ATGCGTCTCAATTAGTCAGCAACCATAGTCCCGCCCCTAACTCCGCCCATCCCGCCCCTAACTCCGCCCA
GTTCCGCCCATTCTCCGCCCCATGGCTGACTAATTTTTTTTATTTATGCAGAGGCCGAGGCCGCCTCGGC
CTCTGAGCTATTCCAGAAGTAGTGAGGAGGCTTTTTTGGAGGCCTAGGCTTTTGCAAAAAGCTTTCTAGA
GGTACCACCGGAGCTTACCATGACCGAGTACAAGCCCACGGTGCGCCTCGCCACCCGCGACGACGTCCCC
AGGGCCGTACGCACCCTCGCCGCCGCGTTCGCCGACTACCCCGCCACGCGCCACACCGTCGATCCGGACC
GCCACATCGAGCGGGTCACCGAGCTGCAAGAACTCTTCCTCACGCGCGTCGGGCTCGACATCGGCAAGGT
GTGGGTCGCGGACGACGGCGCCGCCGTGGCGGTCTGGACCACGCCGGAGAGCGTCGAAGCGGGGGCGGTG
TTCGCCGAGATCGGCCCGCGCATGGCCGAGTTGAGCGGTTCCCGGCTGGCCGCGCAGCAACAGATGGAAG
GCCTCCTGGCGCCGCACCGGCCCAAGGAGCCCGCGTGGTTCCTGGCCACCGTCGGCGTCTCGCCCGACCA
CCAGGGCAAGGGTCTGGGCAGCGCCGTCGTGCTCCCCGGAGTGGAGGCGGCCGAGCGCGCCGGGGTGCCC
GCCTTCCTGGAGACCTCCGCGCCCCGCAACCTCCCCTTCTACGAGCGGCTCGGCTTCACCGTCACCGCCG
ACGTCGAGGTGCCCGAAGGACCGCGCACCTGGTGCATGACCCGCAAGCCCGGTGCCAGTTAACGAATTCT
AGATCTTGAGACAAATGGCAGTATTCATCCACAATTTTAAAAGAAAAGGGGGGATTGGGGGGTACAGTGC
AGGGGAAAGAATAGTAGACATAATAGCAACAGACATACAAACTAAAGAATTACAAAAACAAATTACAAAA
ATTCAAAATTTTCGGGTTTATTACAGGGACAGCAGAGATCCACTTTGGCGCCGG
Features (pLannotate 1.2.2; 33 found; start..end, strand, type, name):
     23..89      +  CDS            small t antigen (fragment): SV40 (simian virus 40) small t antigen
     96..1274    +  promoter       EF-1α promoter: strong constitutive promoter for human elongation factor EF-1α
   1294..1318    +  protein_bind   attB1: mutant version of attB; recombination site for the Gateway® BP reaction BP Clonase™
   1312..2244    +  CDS            R1A_MERS1 (fragment): Experimental evidence at protein level: Swiss-Prot protein existence level 1. [Non-structural protein 10]: Plays a pivotal role in viral transcription by stimulating both nsp14 3'-5' exoribonuclease and nsp16 2'-O-methyltransferase activities. Therefore plays an essential role in viral mRNAs cap methylation. From Middle East respiratory syndrome-related coronavirus (isolate United Kingdom/H123990006/2012) (MERS-CoV) (Betacoronavirus England 1).
   2249..2273    -  protein_bind   attB2: mutant version of attB; recombination site for the Gateway® BP reaction BP Clonase™
   2281..2322    +  CDS            V5 tag: epitope tag from simian virus 5
   2373..2961    +  misc_feature   WPRE: woodchuck hepatitis virus posttranscriptional regulatory element
   3012..3031    +  misc_feature   cPPT/CTS (fragment): central polypurine tract and central termination sequence of HIV-1
   3033..3266    +  LTR            3' LTR (ΔU3): self-inactivating 3' long terminal repeat (LTR) from HIV-1
   3344..3465    +  polyA_signal   SV40 poly(A) signal: SV40 polyadenylation signal
   3505..3640    +  rep_origin     SV40 ori: SV40 origin of replication
   3661..3679    -  promoter       T7 promoter: promoter for bacteriophage T7 RNA polymerase
   3687..3842    +  CDS            lacZα (fragment): LacZα fragment of β-galactosidase; lacZ fragment
   3847..4275    +  rep_origin     f1 ori (sequence partly withheld): f1 bacteriophage origin of replication; arrow indicates direction of (+) strand synthesis
   4328..4432    +  promoter       AmpR promoter: bla
   4433..5293    +  CDS            AmpR: β-lactamase; bla; confers resistance to ampicillin, carbenicillin, and related antibiotics
   5464..6052    +  rep_origin     ori: high-copy-number ColE1/pMB1/pBR322/pUC origin of replication
   6235..6327    +  CDS            lacI (fragment): lac repressor; lacI; The lac repressor binds to the lac operator to inhibit transcription in E. coli. This inhibition can be relieved by adding lactose or isopropyl-β-D-thiogalactopyranoside (IPTG).
   6340..6361    +  protein_bind   CAP binding site: CAP binding activates transcription in the presence of cAMP. E. coli catabolite activator protein
   6376..6406    +  promoter       lac promoter: promoter for the E. coli lac operon
   6414..6430    +  protein_bind   lac operator: The lac repressor binds to the lac operator to inhibit transcription in E. coli. This inhibition can be relieved by adding lactose or isopropyl-β-D-thiogalactopyranoside (IPTG). lac repressor encoded by lacI
   6475..6493    +  promoter       T3 promoter: promoter for bacteriophage T3 RNA polymerase
   6521..6747    +  promoter       RSV promoter: Rous sarcoma virus enhancer/promoter
   6748..6928    +  LTR            5' LTR (truncated): truncated 5' long terminal repeat (LTR) from HIV-1
   6975..7100    +  misc_feature   HIV-1 Ψ: packaging signal of human immunodeficiency virus type 1
   7084..7447    +  CDS            HIV-1 gag (fragment): gag protein from human immunodeficiency virus 1; gag
   7593..7826    +  misc_feature   RRE: The Rev response element (RRE) of HIV-1 allows for Rev-dependent mRNA export from the nucleus to the cytoplasm.
   8203..8229    +  CDS            Rev (fragment): human immunodeficiency virus 1 (HIV-1) Rev protein; rev; enhances nuclear export of unspliced and incompletely spliced viral mRNAs
   8236..8259    +  promoter       SV40 promoter (fragment): SV40 early promoter
   8260..8331    +  promoter       SV40 promoter (fragment): SV40 enhancer and early promoter
   8355..8490    +  rep_origin     SV40 ori: SV40 origin of replication
   8536..9132    +  CDS            PuroR (fragment): puromycin N-acetyltransferase; pac from Streptomyces; confers resistance to puromycin
   9181..9298    +  misc_feature   cPPT/CTS: central polypurine tract and central termination sequence of HIV-1
