[The description below was written by a language model from this plasmid's Addgene catalogue record and pLannotate feature annotations shown in this document.]
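Description:
pLEX307-MERS-CoV-3CL-C148A is a lentiviral mammalian expression plasmid built on the pLEX_307 backbone, usable either by direct transfection or after packaging into lentivirus. In bacteria it is maintained through a high-copy ColE1/pUC-type origin and ampicillin resistance (AmpR). An f1 origin and remnants of a lac/lacZα cloning region are also annotated. The viral portion has a third-generation-style layout. An RSV promoter is fused to a truncated HIV-1 5' LTR, followed by the Ψ packaging signal, a partial gag sequence, the Rev response element and a cPPT/CTS. At the far end sits a self-inactivating ΔU3 3' LTR followed by an SV40 polyadenylation signal.

Two expression units lie between the LTRs. An SV40 early promoter drives puromycin N-acetyltransferase, which allows selection of transfected or transduced mammalian cells. Downstream, the strong constitutive EF-1α promoter drives the insert, a roughly 0.9 kb fragment of the MERS-CoV replicase polyprotein that encodes the 3CL (main) protease. It was introduced by Gateway cloning and is flanked by attB1 and attB2 sites. A V5 epitope tag sequence lies just past attB2, though the record does not say whether it is translated in frame with the protease. A WPRE follows to enhance transcript expression.

The insert carries a cysteine-to-alanine substitution, listed as C148A in the name and mutation field. The purpose statement instead says C145A, a discrepancy the record does not resolve. The associated study examined cytotoxicity caused by coronavirus 3CL proteases and its rescue by inhibitors. That context suggests this mutant serves as a catalytically inactive control, although the record does not state this. The depositors warn that these vectors recombine frequently, usually between the LTRs and sometimes between the Gateway sites, so plasmid size and insert integrity should be verified.
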