Addgene plasmid #160283: pLEX307-MERS-CoV-3CL-C148A
Purpose: Allows for constituitive mammalian expression of the MERS-CoV 3CL protease with C145A mutation via transfection or lentivirus
Depositing lab: Alejandro Chavez. Depositing organization: Columbia University. Publication: Inhibitors of Coronavirus 3CL Proteases Protect Cells from Protease-Mediated Cytotoxicity. Resnick SJ, Iketani S, Hong SJ, Zask A, Liu H, Kim S, Melore S, Lin FY, Nair MS, Huang Y, Lee S, Tay NES, Rovis T, Yang HW, Xing L, Stockwell BR, Ho DD, Chavez A. J Virol. 2021 Jun 24;95(14):e0237420. doi: 10.1128/JVI.02374-20. Epub 2021 Jun 24. PubMed 33910954.
Backbone
  Vector backbone: pLEX_307
  Vector type: Mammalian Expression, Lentiviral
  Selectable markers: Puromycin
Growth in bacteria
  Bacterial resistance: Ampicillin, 100 μg/mL
  Growth temperature: 30°C
  Growth strain: NEB Stable ; NEB 10Beta
  Copy number: High Copy
Gene/Insert
  Gene/Insert name: 3CL Protease
  Species: MERS-CoV
  Insert size (bp): 924
  Mutation: C148A
  Promoter: EF1a
  Cloning method: Gateway Cloning
  Sequencing primers: 5′ Unknown
Terms and licenses: Academic/Nonprofit Terms; Industry Terms: Not Available to Industry
Depositor comments: This plasmid is stored and distributed in NEB Stable. It can also be used to transform NEB 10Beta. The authors have noticed that there are high rates of recombination in these generated vectors. All users are advised to sequence the vectors and run them on a gel to ensure they show the expected full length insert and plasmid size. In cases where recombination has occurred it is typically between the viral LTR elements in the vector although recombination between the gateway cloning sites has also been observed. Please visit https://doi.org/10.1101/2020.08.29.272864 for bioRxiv preprint.
How to cite: pLEX307-MERS-CoV-3CL-C148A was a gift from Alejandro Chavez (Addgene plasmid # 160283 ; http://n2t.net/addgene:160283 ; RRID:Addgene_160283)
