>Addgene plasmid #160283 | pLEX307-MERS-CoV-3CL-C148A | depositor partial sequence | sequence record 310365 | MERS-CoV-3CL-C148A gene
ATGAGCGGTTTGGTGAAAATGTCACATCCCAGTGGAGATGTTGAGGCTTGTATGGTTCAGGTTACCTGCG
GTAGCATGACTCTTAATGGTCTTTGGCTTGACAACACAGTCTGGTGCCCACGACACGTAATGTGCCCGGC
TGACCAGTTGTCTGATCCTAATTATGATGCCTTGTTGATTTCTATGACTAATCATAGTTTCAGTGTGCAA
AAACACATTGGCGCTCCAGCAAACTTGCGTGTTGTTGGTCATGCCATGCAAGGCACTCTTTTGAAGTTGA
CTGTCGATGTTGCTAACCCTAGCACTCCAGCCTACACTTTTACAACAGTGAAACCTGGCGCAGCATTTAG
TGTGTTAGCATGCTATAATGGTCGTCCGACTGGTACATTCACTGTTGTAATGCGCCCTAACTACACAATT
AAGGGTTCCTTTCTGTGTGGTTCTGCCGGTAGTGTTGGTTACACCAAGGAGGGTAGTGTGATCAATTTCT
GTTACATGCATCAAATGGAACTTGCTAATGGTACACATACCGGTTCAGCATTTGATGGTACTATGTATGG
TGCCTTTATGGATAAACAAGTGCACCAAGTTCAGTTAACAGACAAATACTGCAGTGTTAATGTAGTAGCT
TGGCTTTACGCAGCAATACTTAATGGTTGCGCTTGGTTTGTAAAACCTAATCGCACTAGTGTTGTTTCTT
TTAATGAATGGGCTCTTGCCAACCAATTCACTGAATTTGTTGGCACTCAATCCGTTGACATGTTAGCTGT
CAAAACAGGCGTTGCTATTGAACAGCTGCTTTATGCGATCCAACAACTGTATACTGGGTTCCAGGGAAAG
CAAATCCTTGGCAGTACCATGTTGGAAGATGAATTCACACCTGAGGATGTTAATATGCAGATTATGGGTG
TGGTTATGCAGTAA
